>Addgene plasmid #14974 | pMSCV TbetaRII ecto | addgene partial sequence | sequence record 21550 | 14974 with pLXSN5'
CCAGCCCTCACTCCCTTCTCTAGGCGCCGGAATTAGATCTGGTACCACGCGTATCGATAAGCTTGCATGC
CTGCAGGTCGAGTCGGTCTATGACGAGCAGCGGGGTCTGCCATGGGTCGGGGGCTGCTCAGGGGCCTGTG
GCCGCTGCACATCGTCCTGTGGACGCGTATCGCCAGCACGATCCCACCGCACGTTCAGAAGTCGGTTAAT
AACGACATGATAGTCACTGACAACAACGGTGCAGTCAAGTTTCCACAACTGTGTAAATTTTGTGATGTGA
GATTTTCCACCTGTGACAACCAGAAATCCTGCATGAGCAACTGCAGCATCACCTCCATCTGTGAGAAGCC
ACAGGAAGTCTGTGTGGCTGTATGGAGAAAGAATGACGAGAACATAACACTAGAGACAGTTTGCCATGAC
CCCAAGCTCCCCTACCATGACTTTATTCTGGAAGATGCTGCTTCTCCAAAGTGCATTATGAAGGAAAAAA
AAAAGCCTGGTGAGACTTTCTTCATGTGTTCCTGTAGCTCTGATGAGTGCAATGACAACATCATCTTCTC
AGAAGAATATAACACCAGCAATCCTGACCATCACCATCACCATCACTAGGATCTCTCGAGGTTAACGAAT
TCTACCGGGTAGGGGAGGCGCTTTTCCCAAGGCAGTCTGGAGCATGCGCTTTAGCAGCCCCGCTGGGCAC
TTGGCGCTACACAAGTGGCCTCTGGCCTCGCACACATTCCACAT
