[The description below was written by a language model from this plasmid's Addgene catalogue record.]
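Description:
pMSCV TbetaRII ecto is a retroviral mammalian expression plasmid built on the pMSCV Puro backbone (about 6.3 kb without insert), a murine stem cell virus-based vector. It is propagated in E. coli as a high-copy plasmid under ampicillin selection. In vectors of this family the insert sits between the viral long terminal repeats, with the 5′ LTR driving transcription and a packaging signal allowing the RNA genome to be encapsidated when the plasmid is introduced into a retroviral packaging cell line. The resulting virus integrates the cassette stably into target cells. The backbone name indicates a puromycin resistance marker for selecting transduced mammalian cells, although no feature table is provided here to confirm the individual elements or their arrangement.

The payload is an approximately 530 bp fragment of human TGFBR2 encoding only the extracellular (ecto) domain of the type II TGF-β receptor, cloned between BglII and XhoI sites that both remain intact, and carrying a C-terminal 6xHis tag. The depositor describes the product as soluble TbetaRII: without the transmembrane and kinase regions, the ligand-binding domain is expected to be secreted rather than anchored in the membrane, where it can act as a decoy that sequesters TGF-β away from endogenous receptors. The His tag allows detection or affinity purification of the protein. The associated publication concerns TGF-β suppression of cytotoxic T cell function during tumour immune evasion, which is consistent with using this construct to engineer cells that produce a TGF-β trap and so block TGF-β signalling, though the record does not spell out the specific experimental use.
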