Addgene plasmid #14974: pMSCV TbetaRII ecto
Depositing lab: Joan Massague. Depositing organization: Memorial Sloan-Kettering Cancer Center. Publication: TGF-beta directly targets cytotoxic T cell functions during tumor evasion of immune surveillance. Thomas DA, Massague J. Cancer Cell. 2005 Nov . 8(5):369-80. 10.1016/j.ccr.2005.10.012 PubMed 16286245.
Backbone
  Vector backbone: pMSCV Puro
  Backbone size w/o insert (bp): 6300
  Vector type: Mammalian Expression, Retroviral
Growth in bacteria
  Bacterial resistance: Ampicillin, 100 μg/mL
  Growth temperature: 37°C
  Growth strain: DH5alpha
  Copy number: High Copy
Gene/Insert
  Gene/Insert name: TbetaRII ecto (alt name: TbetaR-II)
  Species: H. sapiens (human)
  Insert size (bp): 530
  Mutation: ecto domain
  Entrez Gene: TGFBR2 (a.k.a. AAT3, FAA3, LDS1B, LDS2, LDS2B, MFS2, RIIC, TAAD2, TBR-ii, TBRII, TGFR-2, TGFbeta-RII, tbetaR-II)
  Tag / fusion protein: 6xHis (C terminal on insert)
  Cloning method: Restriction Enzyme; 5′ cloning site BglII (not destroyed); 3′ cloning site XhoI (not destroyed)
  Sequencing primers: 5′ pLXSN5'
Terms and licenses: Academic/Nonprofit Terms; Industry Terms: Not Available to Industry
Depositor comments: Soluble TbetaRII. See author's map for more information.
How to cite: pMSCV TbetaRII ecto was a gift from Joan Massague (Addgene plasmid # 14974 ; http://n2t.net/addgene:14974 ; RRID:Addgene_14974)
